Addgene plasmid #147639: pcDNA3.1-hFluc-V5-6xbsMS2_U
Purpose: Mammalian Expression of 6xbsMS2
Depositing lab: Elisa Izaurralde. Depositing organization: Max Planck Institute for Developmental Biology.
Backbone
  Vector backbone: Unknown
  Vector type: Mammalian Expression
Growth in bacteria
  Bacterial resistance: Ampicillin, 100 μg/mL
  Growth temperature: 37°C
  Growth strain: DH5alpha
  Copy number: High Copy
Gene/Insert
  Gene/Insert name: 6xbsMS2
  Species: Other
  Cloning method: Unknown
Terms and licenses: Academic/Nonprofit Terms; Industry Terms: Not Available to Industry
Depositor comments: Plasmids from this collection were made available to the research community and donated after the lab closed. Please note that the sequence provided by the depositing laboratory may be theoretical/predicted or based on Sanger sequencing results. There may be discrepancies between sequencing results obtained by Addgene and the depositor sequence. If an Addgene verified sequence is not available, please contact before placing your order to request that our lab fully sequence the plasmid.
How to cite: pcDNA3.1-hFluc-V5-6xbsMS2_U was a gift from Elisa Izaurralde (Addgene plasmid # 147639 ; http://n2t.net/addgene:147639 ; RRID:Addgene_147639)
