[The description below was written by a language model from this plasmid's Addgene catalogue record and pLannotate feature annotations shown in this document.]
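Description:
pcDNA3.1-hFluc-V5-6xbsMS2_U is a mammalian expression plasmid of 7,372 nt. The catalogue lists its backbone as unknown, but the name and feature layout are consistent with a pcDNA3.1-type vector. It is propagated in E. coli at high copy from a ColE1/pUC-type origin and selected with ampicillin through the β-lactamase gene. An f1 origin is also present. For selection in mammalian cells, an SV40 early promoter drives a neomycin/kanamycin phosphotransferase (neo) cassette that ends in the SV40 polyadenylation signal. The short bom, HIV-1 LTR, ble, lacI and second SV40 promoter fragments in the annotation look like backbone remnants or partial sequence matches rather than functional parts.

The payload is a reporter transcription unit driven by the CMV immediate early enhancer and promoter, with a T7 promoter just upstream of the coding sequence. It encodes firefly luciferase (the luc+ version) fused at its C-terminus to a V5 epitope tag. Downstream of the open reading frame, in the 3′ untranslated region, there is a short fragment annotated as human β-globin poly(A) sequence. This is followed by six evenly spaced MS2 stem loops (the "6xbsMS2" insert) and then the bovine growth hormone polyadenylation signal. An SP6 promoter sits in reverse orientation between the loops and that signal.

The MS2 hairpins bind the bacteriophage MS2 coat protein, so a protein of interest fused to the coat protein can be recruited to the luciferase mRNA. Reporters of this design are generally used in tethering assays, where luciferase activity and mRNA level reveal how the tethered factor affects translation or transcript stability. The record itself states only mammalian expression of 6xbsMS2 as the purpose, and it does not explain the "_U" suffix.
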