Features (pLannotate 1.2.2; 29 found; start..end, strand, type, name):
     28..80      -  misc_feature   bom (fragment): basis of mobility region from pBR322
    235..614     +  enhancer       CMV enhancer: human cytomegalovirus immediate early enhancer
    615..818     +  promoter       CMV promoter: human cytomegalovirus (CMV) immediate early promoter
    814..847     +  LTR            5' LTR (truncated) (fragment): truncated 5' long terminal repeat (LTR) from HIV-1
    863..881     +  promoter       T7 promoter: promoter for bacteriophage T7 RNA polymerase
    901..2550    +  CDS            luciferase: firefly luciferase; luc+; enhanced luc+ version of the luciferase gene
   2551..2592    +  CDS            V5 tag: epitope tag from simian virus 5
   2602..2670    +  polyA_signal   β-globin poly(A) (fragment): human β-globin polyadenylation signal
   2691..2709    +  misc_RNA       MS2 stem loop: stem loop that binds the bacteriophage MS2 coat protein
   2730..2748    +  misc_RNA       MS2 stem loop: stem loop that binds the bacteriophage MS2 coat protein
   2769..2787    +  misc_RNA       MS2 stem loop: stem loop that binds the bacteriophage MS2 coat protein
   2808..2826    +  misc_RNA       MS2 stem loop: stem loop that binds the bacteriophage MS2 coat protein
   2847..2865    +  misc_RNA       MS2 stem loop: stem loop that binds the bacteriophage MS2 coat protein
   2886..2904    +  misc_RNA       MS2 stem loop: stem loop that binds the bacteriophage MS2 coat protein
   2926..2944    -  promoter       SP6 promoter: promoter for bacteriophage SP6 RNA polymerase
   2970..3194    +  polyA_signal   bGH poly(A) signal: bovine growth hormone polyadenylation signal
   3198..3219    +  promoter       SV40 promoter (fragment): SV40 enhancer and early promoter
   3240..3668    +  rep_origin     f1 ori (sequence partly withheld): f1 bacteriophage origin of replication; arrow indicates direction of (+) strand synthesis
   3682..4011    +  promoter       SV40 promoter: SV40 enhancer and early promoter
   4078..4869    +  CDS            neo: KKA2_KLEPN - Also known as kan, nptII. Experimental evidence at protein level: Swiss-Prot protein existence level 1. Resistance to kanamycin, neomycin, paromomycin, ribostamycin, butirosin and gentamicin B. From Klebsiella pneumoniae.
   4893..5051    +  CDS            ble (fragment): BLE_KLEPN - Experimental evidence at protein level: Swiss-Prot protein existence level 1. Binding protein with a strong affinity to the bleomycin family of antibiotics. Binds to CL990; an antimitotic-antibiotic compound. From Klebsiella pneumoniae.
   5046..5167    +  polyA_signal   SV40 poly(A) signal: SV40 polyadenylation signal
   5240..5256    -  protein_bind   lac operator: The lac repressor binds to the lac operator to inhibit transcription in E. coli. This inhibition can be relieved by adding lactose or isopropyl-β-D-thiogalactopyranoside (IPTG). lac repressor encoded by lacI
   5264..5294    -  promoter       lac promoter: promoter for the E. coli lac operon
   5309..5330    -  protein_bind   CAP binding site: CAP binding activates transcription in the presence of cAMP. E. coli catabolite activator protein
   5343..5435    -  CDS            lacI (fragment): lac repressor; lacI; The lac repressor binds to the lac operator to inhibit transcription in E. coli. This inhibition can be relieved by adding lactose or isopropyl-β-D-thiogalactopyranoside (IPTG).
   5618..6205    -  rep_origin     ori: high-copy-number ColE1/pMB1/pBR322/pUC origin of replication
   6376..7236    -  CDS            AmpR: β-lactamase; bla; confers resistance to ampicillin, carbenicillin, and related antibiotics
   7237..7341    -  promoter       AmpR promoter: bla
>Addgene plasmid #147639 | pcDNA3.1-hFluc-V5-6xbsMS2_U | addgene full sequence | sequence record 391205 | Addgene NGS Result
GACGGATCGGGAGATCTCCCGATCCCCTATGGTGCACTCTCAGTACAATCTGCTCTGATGCCGCATAGTT
AAGCCAGTATCTGCTCCCTGCTTGTGTGTTGGAGGTCGCTGAGTAGTGCGCGAGCAAAATTTAAGCTACA
ACAAGGCAAGGCTTGACCGACAATTGCATGAAGAATCTGCTTAGGGTTAGGCGTTTTGCGCTGCTTCGCG
ATGTACGGGCCAGATATACGCGTTGACATTGATTATTGACTAGTTATTAATAGTAATCAATTACGGGGTC
ATTAGTTCATAGCCCATATATGGAGTTCCGCGTTACATAACTTACGGTAAATGGCCCGCCTGGCTGACCG
CCCAACGACCCCCGCCCATTGACGTCAATAATGACGTATGTTCCCATAGTAACGCCAATAGGGACTTTCC
ATTGACGTCAATGGGTGGAGTATTTACGGTAAACTGCCCACTTGGCAGTACATCAAGTGTATCATATGCC
AAGTACGCCCCCTATTGACGTCAATGACGGTAAATGGCCCGCCTGGCATTATGCCCAGTACATGACCTTA
TGGGACTTTCCTACTTGGCAGTACATCTACGTATTAGTCATCGCTATTACCATGGTGATGCGGTTTTGGC
AGTACATCAATGGGCGTGGATAGCGGTTTGACTCACGGGGATTTCCAAGTCTCCACCCCATTGACGTCAA
TGGGAGTTTGTTTTGGCACCAAAATCAACGGGACTTTCCAAAATGTCGTAACAACTCCGCCCCATTGACG
CAAATGGGCGGTAGGCGTGTACGGTGGGAGGTCTATATAAGCAGAGCTCTCTGGCTAACTAGAGAACCCA
CTGCTTACTGGCTTATCGAAATTAATACGACTCACTATAGGGAGACCCAAGCTTGCCACCATGGAAGACG
CCAAAAACATAAAGAAAGGCCCGGCGCCATTCTATCCGCTGGAAGATGGAACCGCTGGAGAGCAACTGCA
TAAGGCTATGAAGAGATACGCCCTGGTTCCTGGAACAATTGCTTTTACAGATGCACATATCGAGGTGGAC
ATCACTTACGCTGAGTACTTCGAAATGTCCGTTCGGTTGGCAGAAGCTATGAAACGATATGGGCTGAATA
CAAATCACAGAATCGTCGTATGCAGTGAAAACTCTCTTCAATTCTTTATGCCGGTGTTGGGCGCGTTATT
TATCGGAGTTGCAGTTGCGCCCGCGAACGACATTTATAATGAACGTGAATTGCTCAACAGTATGGGCATT
TCGCAGCCTACCGTGGTGTTCGTTTCCAAAAAGGGGTTGCAAAAAATTTTGAACGTGCAAAAAAAGCTCC
CAATCATCCAAAAAATTATTATCATGGATTCTAAAACGGATTACCAGGGATTTCAGTCGATGTACACGTT
CGTCACATCTCATCTACCTCCCGGTTTTAATGAATACGATTTTGTGCCAGAGTCCTTCGATAGGGACAAG
ACAATTGCACTGATCATGAACTCCTCTGGATCTACTGGTCTGCCTAAAGGTGTCGCTCTGCCTCATAGAA
CTGCCTGCGTGAGATTCTCGCATGCCAGAGATCCTATTTTTGGCAATCAAATCATTCCGGATACTGCGAT
TTTAAGTGTTGTTCCATTCCATCACGGTTTTGGAATGTTTACTACACTCGGATATTTGATATGTGGATTT
CGAGTCGTCTTAATGTATAGATTTGAAGAAGAGCTGTTTCTGAGGAGCCTTCAGGATTACAAGATTCAAA
GTGCGCTGCTGGTGCCAACCCTATTCTCCTTCTTCGCCAAAAGCACTCTGATTGACAAATACGATTTATC
TAATTTACACGAAATTGCTTCTGGTGGCGCTCCCCTCTCTAAGGAAGTCGGGGAAGCGGTTGCCAAGAGG
TTCCATCTGCCAGGTATCAGGCAAGGATATGGGCTCACTGAGACTACATCAGCTATTCTGATTACACCCG
AGGGGGATGATAAACCGGGCGCGGTCGGTAAAGTTGTTCCATTTTTTGAAGCGAAGGTTGTGGATCTGGA
TACCGGGAAAACGCTGGGCGTTAATCAAAGAGGCGAACTGTGTGTGAGAGGTCCTATGATTATGTCCGGT
TATGTAAACAATCCGGAAGCGACCAACGCCTTGATTGACAAGGATGGATGGCTACATTCTGGAGACATAG
CTTACTGGGACGAAGACGAACACTTCTTCATCGTTGACCGCCTGAAGTCTCTGATTAAGTACAAAGGCTA
TCAGGTGGCTCCCGCTGAATTGGAATCCATCTTGCTCCAACACCCCAACATCTTCGACGCAGGTGTCGCA
GGTCTTCCCGACGATGACGCCGGTGAACTTCCCGCCGCCGTTGTTGTTTTGGAGCACGGAAAGACGATGA
CGGAAAAAGAGATCGTGGATTACGTCGCCAGTCAAGTAACAACCGCGAAAAAGTTGCGCGGAGGAGTTGT
GTTTGTGGACGAAGTACCGAAAGGTCTTACCGGAAAACTCGACGCAAGAAAAATCAGAGAGATCCTCATA
AAGGCCAAGAAGGGCGGAAAGATCGCCGTGGGTAAGCCTATCCCTAACCCTCTCCTCGGTCTCGATTCTA
CGTAAGCGGCCGCTCGCTTTCTTGCTGTCCAATTTCTATTAAAGGTTCCTTTGTTCCCTAAGTCCAACTA
CCAAACTGGGTCTAGCTCTAGCTGTAGAAAACATGAGGATCACCCATGTCTGCTGGACGACTGTAGAAAA
CATGAGGATCACCCATGTCTGCTGTCTAGCTGTAGAAAACATGAGGATCACCCATGTCTGCTGGACGACT
GTAGAAAACATGAGGATCACCCATGTCTGCTGTCTAGCTGTAGAAAACATGAGGATCACCCATGTCTGCT
GGACGACTGTAGAAAACATGAGGATCACCCATGTCTGCTGTCTAGAGGGCCCTATTCTATAGTGTCACCT
AAATGCTAGAGCTCGCTGATCAGCCTCGACTGTGCCTTCTAGTTGCCAGCCATCTGTTGTTTGCCCCTCC
CCCGTGCCTTCCTTGACCCTGGAAGGTGCCACTCCCACTGTCCTTTCCTAATAAAATGAGGAAATTGCAT
CGCATTGTCTGAGTAGGTGTCATTCTATTCTGGGGGGTGGGGTGGGGCAGGACAGCAAGGGGGAGGATTG
GGAAGACAATAGCAGGCATGCTGGGGATGCGGTGGGCTCTATGGCTTCTGAGGCGGAAAGAACCAGCTGG
GGCTCTAGGGGGTATCCCC
[124 nt withheld, positions 3240-3363]
C
[91 nt withheld, positions 3365-3455]
A
[49 nt withheld, positions 3457-3505]
CCTTTGACGTTGGAGTCCACGTTCTTT
[37 nt withheld, positions 3533-3569]
ACCCTATCTCGGTCTATTCTTTTGATTTATAAGGGATTTTGCCGATTTCGGCCTATTGGTTAAAAAATGA
GCTGATTTAACAAAAATTTAACGCGAATTAATTCTGTGGAATGTGTGTCAGTTAGGGTGTGGAAAGTCCC
CAGGCTCCCCAGCAGGCAGAAGTATGCAAAGCATGCATCTCAATTAGTCAGCAACCAGGTGTGGAAAGTC
CCCAGGCTCCCCAGCAGGCAGAAGTATGCAAAGCATGCATCTCAATTAGTCAGCAACCATAGTCCCGCCC
CTAACTCCGCCCATCCCGCCCCTAACTCCGCCCAGTTCCGCCCATTCTCCGCCCCATGGCTGACTAATTT
TTTTTATTTATGCAGAGGCCGAGGCCGCCTCTGCCTCTGAGCTATTCCAGAAGTAGTGAGGAGGCTTTTT
TGGAGGCCTAGGCTTTTGCAAAAAGCTCCCGGGAGCTTGTATATCCATTTTCGGATCTGATCAAGAGACA
GGATGAGGATCGTTTCGCATGATTGAACAAGATGGATTGCACGCAGGTTCTCCGGCCGCTTGGGTGGAGA
GGCTATTCGGCTATGACTGGGCACAACAGACAATCGGCTGCTCTGATGCCGCCGTGTTCCGGCTGTCAGC
GCAGGGGCGCCCGGTTCTTTTTGTCAAGACCGACCTGTCCGGTGCCCTGAATGAACTGCAGGACGAGGCA
GCGCGGCTATCGTGGCTGGCCACGACGGGCGTTCCTTGCGCAGCTGTGCTCGACGTTGTCACTGAAGCGG
GAAGGGACTGGCTGCTATTGGGCGAAGTGCCGGGGCAGGATCTCCTGTCATCTCACCTTGCTCCTGCCGA
GAAAGTATCCATCATGGCTGATGCAATGCGGCGGCTGCATACGCTTGATCCGGCTACCTGCCCATTCGAC
CACCAAGCGAAACATCGCATCGAGCGAGCACGTACTCGGATGGAAGCCGGTCTTGTCGATCAGGATGATC
TGGACGAAGAGCATCAGGGGCTCGCGCCAGCCGAACTGTTCGCCAGGCTCAAGGCGCGCATGCCCGACGG
CGAGGATCTCGTCGTGACCCATGGCGATGCCTGCTTGCCGAATATCATGGTGGAAAATGGCCGCTTTTCT
GGATTCATCGACTGTGGCCGGCTGGGTGTGGCGGACCGCTATCAGGACATAGCGTTGGCTACCCGTGATA
TTGCTGAAGAGCTTGGCGGCGAATGGGCTGACCGCTTCCTCGTGCTTTACGGTATCGCCGCTCCCGATTC
GCAGCGCATCGCCTTCTATCGCCTTCTTGACGAGTTCTTCTGAGCGGGACTCTGGGGTTCGAAATGACCG
ACCAAGCGACGCCCAACCTGCCATCACGAGATTTCGATTCCACCGCCGCCTTCTATGAAAGGTTGGGCTT
CGGAATCGTTTTCCGGGACGCCGGCTGGATGATCCTCCAGCGCGGGGATCTCATGCTGGAGTTCTTCGCC
CACCCCAACTTGTTTATTGCAGCTTATAATGGTTACAAATAAAGCAATAGCATCACAAATTTCACAAATA
AAGCATTTTTTTCACTGCATTCTAGTTGTGGTTTGTCCAAACTCATCAATGTATCTTATCATGTCTGTAT
ACCGTCGACCTCTAGCTAGAGCTTGGCGTAATCATGGTCATAGCTGTTTCCTGTGTGAAATTGTTATCCG
CTCACAATTCCACACAACATACGAGCCGGAAGCATAAAGTGTAAAGCCTGGGGTGCCTAATGAGTGAGCT
AACTCACATTAATTGCGTTGCGCTCACTGCCCGCTTTCCAGTCGGGAAACCTGTCGTGCCAGCTGCATTA
ATGAATCGGCCAACGCGCGGGGAGAGGCGGTTTGCGTATTGGGCGCTCTTCCGCTTCCTCGCTCACTGAC
TCGCTGCGCTCGGTCGTTCGGCTGCGGCGAGCGGTATCAGCTCACTCAAAGGCGGTAATACGGTTATCCA
CAGAATCAGGGGATAACGCAGGAAAGAACATGTGAGCAAAAGGCCAGCAAAAGGCCAGGAACCGTAAAAA
GGCCGCGTTGCTGGCGTTTTTCCATAGGCTCCGCCCCCCTGACGAGCATCACAAAAATCGACGCTCAAGT
CAGAGGTGGCGAAACCCGACAGGACTATAAAGATACCAGGCGTTTCCCCTGGAAGCTCCCTCGTGCGCTC
TCCTGTTCCGACCCTGCCGCTTACCGGATACCTGTCCGCCTTTCTCCCTTCGGGAAGCGTGGCGCTTTCT
CATAGCTCACGCTGTAGGTATCTCAGTTCGGTGTAGGTCGTTCGCTCCAAGCTGGGCTGTGTGCACGAAC
CCCCCGTTCAGCCCGACCGCTGCGCCTTATCCGGTAACTATCGTCTTGAGTCCAACCCGGTAAGACACGA
CTTATCGCCACTGGCAGCAGCCACTGGTAACAGGATTAGCAGAGCGAGGTATGTAGGCGGTGCTACAGAG
TTCTTGAAGTGGTGGCCTAACTACGGCTACACTAGAAGAACAGTATTTGGTATCTGCGCTCTGCTGAAGC
CAGTTACCTTCGGAAAAAGAGTTGGTAGCTCTTGATCCGGCAAACAAACCACCGCTGGTAGCGGTGGTTT
TTTTGTTTGCAAGCAGCAGATTACGCGCAGAAAAAAAGGATCTCAAGAAGATCCTTTGATCTTTTCTACG
GGGTCTGACGCTCAGTGGAACGAAAACTCACGTTAAGGGATTTTGGTCATGAGATTATCAAAAAGGATCT
TCACCTAGATCCTTTTAAATTAAAAATGAAGTTTTAAATCAATCTAAAGTATATATGAGTAAACTTGGTC
TGACAGTTACCAATGCTTAATCAGTGAGGCACCTATCTCAGCGATCTGTCTATTTCGTTCATCCATAGTT
GCCTGACTCCCCGTCGTGTAGATAACTACGATACGGGAGGGCTTACCATCTGGCCCCAGTGCTGCAATGA
TACCGCGAGACCCACGCTCACCGGCTCCAGATTTATCAGCAATAAACCAGCCAGCCGGAAGGGCCGAGCG
CAGAAGTGGTCCTGCAACTTTATCCGCCTCCATCCAGTCTATTAATTGTTGCCGGGAAGCTAGAGTAAGT
AGTTCGCCAGTTAATAGTTTGCGCAACGTTGTTGCCATTGCTACAGGCATCGTGGTGTCACGCTCGTCGT
TTGGTATGGCTTCATTCAGCTCCGGTTCCCAACGATCAAGGCGAGTTACATGATCCCCCATGTTGTGCAA
AAAAGCGGTTAGCTCCTTCGGTCCTCCGATCGTTGTCAGAAGTAAGTTGGCCGCAGTGTTATCACTCATG
GTTATGGCAGCACTGCATAATTCTCTTACTGTCATGCCATCCGTAAGATGCTTTTCTGTGACTGGTGAGT
ACTCAACCAAGTCATTCTGAGAATAGTGTATGCGGCGACCGAGTTGCTCTTGCCCGGCGTCAATACGGGA
TAATACCGCGCCACATAGCAGAACTTTAAAAGTGCTCATCATTGGAAAACGTTCTTCGGGGCGAAAACTC
TCAAGGATCTTACCGCTGTTGAGATCCAGTTCGATGTAACCCACTCGTGCACCCAACTGATCTTCAGCAT
CTTTTACTTTCACCAGCGTTTCTGGGTGAGCAAAAACAGGAAGGCAAAATGCCGCAAAAAAGGGAATAAG
GGCGACACGGAAATGTTGAATACTCATACTCTTCCTTTTTCAATATTATTGAAGCATTTATCAGGGTTAT
TGTCTCATGAGCGGATACATATTTGAATGTATTTAGAAAAATAAACAAATAGGGGTTCCGCGCACATTTC
CCCGAAAAGTGCCACCTGACGTC
